>Addgene plasmid #86323 | PX458_MIER3_1 | depositor full sequence | sequence record 168204 | Full Sequence
TTTTGCTCACATGTNNGAGGGCCTATTTCCCATGATTCCTTCATATTTGCATATACGATACAAGGCTGTT
AGAGAGATAATTGGAATTAATTTGACTGTAAACACAAAGATATTAGTACAAAATACGTGACGTAGAAAGT
AATAATTTCTTGGGTAGTTTGCAGTTTTAAAATTATGTTTTAAAATGGACTATCATATGCTTACCGTAAC
TTGAAAGTATTTCGATTTCTTGGCTTTATATATCTTGTGGAAAGGACGAAACACCGACTCAGGTCACTCA
GAGTGTGTTTTAGAGCTAGAAATAGCAAGTTAAAATAAGGCTAGTCCGTTATCAACTTGAAAAAGTGGCA
CCGAGTCGGTGCTTTTTTGTTTTAGAGCTAGAAATAGCAAGTTAAAATAAGGCTAGTCCGTTTTTAGCGC
GTGCGCCAATTCTGCAGACAAATGGCTCTAGAGGTACCCGTTACATAACTTACGGTAAATGGCCCGCCTG
GCTGACCGCCCAACGACCCCCGCCCATTGACGTCAATAGTAACGCCAATAGGGACTTTCCATTGACGTCA
ATGGGTGGAGTATTTACGGTAAACTGCCCACTTGGCAGTACATCAAGTGTATCATATGCCAAGTACGCCC
CCTATTGACGTCAATGACGGTAAATGGCCCGCCTGGCATTGTGCCCAGTACATGACCTTATGGGACTTTC
CTACTTGGCAGTACATCTACGTATTAGTCATCGCTATTACCATGGTCGAGGTGAGCCCCACGTTCTGCTT
CACTCTCCCCATCTCCCCCCCCTCCCCACCCCCAATTTTGTATTTATTTATTTTTTAATTATTTTGTGCA
GCGATGGGGGCGGGGGGGGGGGGGGGGCGCGCGCCAGGCGGGGCGGGGCGGGGCGAGGGGCGGGGCGGGG
CGAGGCGGAGAGGTGCGGCGGCAGCCAATCAGAGCGGCGCGCTCCGAAAGTTTCCTTTTATGGCGAGGCG
GCGGCGGCGGCGGCCCTATAAAAAGCGAAGCGCGCGGCGGGCGGGAGTCGCTGCGACGCTGCCTTCGCCC
CGTGCCCCGCTCCGCCGCCGCCTCGCGCCGCCCGCCCCGGCTCTGACTGACCGCGTTACTCCCACAGGTG
AGCGGGCGGGACGGCCCTTCTCCTCCGGGCTGTAATTAGCTGAGCAAGAGGTAAGGGTTTAAGGGATGGT
TGGTTGGTGGGGTATTAATGTTTAATTACCTGGAGCACCTGCCTGAAATCACTTTTTTTCAGGTTGGACC
GGTGCCACCATGGACTATAAGGACCACGACGGAGACTACAAGGATCATGATATTGATTACAAAGACGATG
ACGATAAGATGGCCCCAAAGAAGAAGCGGAAGGTCGGTATCCACGGAGTCCCAGCAGCCGACAAGAAGTA
CAGCATCGGCCTGGACATCGGCACCAACTCTGTGGGCTGGGCCGTGATCACCGACGAGTACAAGGTGCCC
AGCAAGAAATTCAAGGTGCTGGGCAACACCGACCGGCACAGCATCAAGAAGAACCTGATCGGAGCCCTGC
TGTTCGACAGCGGCGAAACAGCCGAGGCCACCCGGCTGAAGAGAACCGCCAGAAGAAGATACACCAGACG
GAAGAACCGGATCTGCTATCTGCAAGAGATCTTCAGCAACGAGATGGCCAAGGTGGACGACAGCTTCTTC
CACAGACTGGAAGAGTCCTTCCTGGTGGAAGAGGATAAGAAGCACGAGCGGCACCCCATCTTCGGCAACA
TCGTGGACGAGGTGGCCTACCACGAGAAGTACCCCACCATCTACCACCTGAGAAAGAAACTGGTGGACAG
CACCGACAAGGCCGACCTGCGGCTGATCTATCTGGCCCTGGCCCACATGATCAAGTTCCGGGGCCACTTC
CTGATCGAGGGCGACCTGAACCCCGACAACAGCGACGTGGACAAGCTGTTCATCCAGCTGGTGCAGACCT
ACAACCAGCTGTTCGAGGAAAACCCCATCAACGCCAGCGGCGTGGACGCCAAGGCCATCCTGTCTGCCAG
ACTGAGCAAGAGCAGACGGCTGGAAAATCTGATCGCCCAGCTGCCCGGCGAGAAGAAGAATGGCCTGTTC
GGAAACCTGATTGCCCTGAGCCTGGGCCTGACCCCCAACTTCAAGAGCAACTTCGACCTGGCCGAGGATG
CCAAACTGCAGCTGAGCAAGGACACCTACGACGACGACCTGGACAACCTGCTGGCCCAGATCGGCGACCA
GTACGCCGACCTGTTTCTGGCCGCCAAGAACCTGTCCGACGCCATCCTGCTGAGCGACATCCTGAGAGTG
AACACCGAGATCACCAAGGCCCCCCTGAGCGCCTCTATGATCAAGAGATACGACGAGCACCACCAGGACC
TGACCCTGCTGAAAGCTCTCGTGCGGCAGCAGCTGCCTGAGAAGTACAAAGAGATTTTCTTCGACCAGAG
CAAGAACGGCTACGCCGGCTACATTGACGGCGGAGCCAGCCAGGAAGAGTTCTACAAGTTCATCAAGCCC
ATCCTGGAAAAGATGGACGGCACCGAGGAACTGCTCGTGAAGCTGAACAGAGAGGACCTGCTGCGGAAGC
AGCGGACCTTCGACAACGGCAGCATCCCCCACCAGATCCACCTGGGAGAGCTGCACGCCATTCTGCGGCG
GCAGGAAGATTTTTACCCATTCCTGAAGGACAACCGGGAAAAGATCGAGAAGATCCTGACCTTCCGCATC
CCCTACTACGTGGGCCCTCTGGCCAGGGGAAACAGCAGATTCGCCTGGATGACCAGAAAGAGCGAGGAAA
CCATCACCCCCTGGAACTTCGAGGAAGTGGTGGACAAGGGCGCTTCCGCCCAGAGCTTCATCGAGCGGAT
GACCAACTTCGATAAGAACCTGCCCAACGAGAAGGTGCTGCCCAAGCACAGCCTGCTGTACGAGTACTTC
ACCGTGTATAACGAGCTGACCAAAGTGAAATACGTGACCGAGGGAATGAGAAAGCCCGCCTTCCTGAGCG
GCGAGCAGAAAAAGGCCATCGTGGACCTGCTGTTCAAGACCAACCGGAAAGTGACCGTGAAGCAGCTGAA
AGAGGACTACTTCAAGAAAATCGAGTGCTTCGACTCCGTGGAAATCTCCGGCGTGGAAGATCGGTTCAAC
GCCTCCCTGGGCACATACCACGATCTGCTGAAAATTATCAAGGACAAGGACTTCCTGGACAATGAGGAAA
ACGAGGACATTCTGGAAGATATCGTGCTGACCCTGACACTGTTTGAGGACAGAGAGATGATCGAGGAACG
GCTGAAAACCTATGCCCACCTGTTCGACGACAAAGTGATGAAGCAGCTGAAGCGGCGGAGATACACCGGC
TGGGGCAGGCTGAGCCGGAAGCTGATCAACGGCATCCGGGACAAGCAGTCCGGCAAGACAATCCTGGATT
TCCTGAAGTCCGACGGCTTCGCCAACAGAAACTTCATGCAGCTGATCCACGACGACAGCCTGACCTTTAA
AGAGGACATCCAGAAAGCCCAGGTGTCCGGCCAGGGCGATAGCCTGCACGAGCACATTGCCAATCTGGCC
GGCAGCCCCGCCATTAAGAAGGGCATCCTGCAGACAGTGAAGGTGGTGGACGAGCTCGTGAAAGTGATGG
GCCGGCACAAGCCCGAGAACATCGTGATCGAAATGGCCAGAGAGAACCAGACCACCCAGAAGGGACAGAA
GAACAGCCGCGAGAGAATGAAGCGGATCGAAGAGGGCATCAAAGAGCTGGGCAGCCAGATCCTGAAAGAA
CACCCCGTGGAAAACACCCAGCTGCAGAACGAGAAGCTGTACCTGTACTACCTGCAGAATGGGCGGGATA
TGTACGTGGACCAGGAACTGGACATCAACCGGCTGTCCGACTACGATGTGGACCATATCGTGCCTCAGAG
CTTTCTGAAGGACGACTCCATCGACAACAAGGTGCTGACCAGAAGCGACAAGAACCGGGGCAAGAGCGAC
AACGTGCCCTCCGAAGAGGTCGTGAAGAAGATGAAGAACTACTGGCGGCAGCTGCTGAACGCCAAGCTGA
TTACCCAGAGAAAGTTCGACAATCTGACCAAGGCCGAGAGAGGCGGCCTGAGCGAACTGGATAAGGCCGG
CTTCATCAAGAGACAGCTGGTGGAAACCCGGCAGATCACAAAGCACGTGGCACAGATCCTGGACTCCCGG
ATGAACACTAAGTACGACGAGAATGACAAGCTGATCCGGGAAGTGAAAGTGATCACCCTGAAGTCCAAGC
TGGTGTCCGATTTCCGGAAGGATTTCCAGTTTTACAAAGTGCGCGAGATCAACAACTACCACCACGCCCA
CGACGCCTACCTGAACGCCGTCGTGGGAACCGCCCTGATCAAAAAGTACCCTAAGCTGGAAAGCGAGTTC
GTGTACGGCGACTACAAGGTGTACGACGTGCGGAAGATGATCGCCAAGAGCGAGCAGGAAATCGGCAAGG
CTACCGCCAAGTACTTCTTCTACAGCAACATCATGAACTTTTTCAAGACCGAGATTACCCTGGCCAACGG
CGAGATCCGGAAGCGGCCTCTGATCGAGACAAACGGCGAAACCGGGGAGATCGTGTGGGATAAGGGCCGG
GATTTTGCCACCGTGCGGAAAGTGCTGAGCATGCCCCAAGTGAATATCGTGAAAAAGACCGAGGTGCAGA
CAGGCGGCTTCAGCAAAGAGTCTATCCTGCCCAAGAGGAACAGCGATAAGCTGATCGCCAGAAAGAAGGA
CTGGGACCCTAAGAAGTACGGCGGCTTCGACAGCCCCACCGTGGCCTATTCTGTGCTGGTGGTGGCCAAA
GTGGAAAAGGGCAAGTCCAAGAAACTGAAGAGTGTGAAAGAGCTGCTGGGGATCACCATCATGGAAAGAA
GCAGCTTCGAGAAGAATCCCATCGACTTTCTGGAAGCCAAGGGCTACAAAGAAGTGAAAAAGGACCTGAT
CATCAAGCTGCCTAAGTACTCCCTGTTCGAGCTGGAAAACGGCCGGAAGAGAATGCTGGCCTCTGCCGGC
GAACTGCAGAAGGGAAACGAACTGGCCCTGCCCTCCAAATATGTGAACTTCCTGTACCTGGCCAGCCACT
ATGAGAAGCTGAAGGGCTCCCCCGAGGATAATGAGCAGAAACAGCTGTTTGTGGAACAGCACAAGCACTA
CCTGGACGAGATCATCGAGCAGATCAGCGAGTTCTCCAAGAGAGTGATCCTGGCCGACGCTAATCTGGAC
AAAGTGCTGTCCGCCTACAACAAGCACCGGGATAAGCCCATCAGAGAGCAGGCCGAGAATATCATCCACC
TGTTTACCCTGACCAATCTGGGAGCCCCTGCCGCCTTCAAGTACTTTGACACCACCATCGACCGGAAGAG
GTACACCAGCACCAAAGAGGTGCTGGACGCCACCCTGATCCACCAGAGCATCACCGGCCTGTACGAGACA
CGGATCGACCTGTCTCAGCTGGGAGGCGACAAAAGGCCGGCGGCCACGAAAAAGGCCGGCCAGGCAAAAA
AGAAAAAGGAATTCGGCAGTGGAGAGGGCAGAGGAAGTCTGCTAACATGCGGTGACGTCGAGGAGAATCC
TGGCCCAGTGAGCAAGGGCGAGGAGCTGTTCACCGGGGTGGTGCCCATCCTGGTCGAGCTGGACGGCGAC
GTAAACGGCCACAAGTTCAGCGTGTCCGGCGAGGGCGAGGGCGATGCCACCTACGGCAAGCTGACCCTGA
AGTTCATCTGCACCACCGGCAAGCTGCCCGTGCCCTGGCCCACCCTCGTGACCACCCTGACCTACGGCGT
GCAGTGCTTCAGCCGCTACCCCGACCACATGAAGCAGCACGACTTCTTCAAGTCCGCCATGCCCGAAGGC
TACGTCCAGGAGCGCACCATCTTCTTCAAGGACGACGGCAACTACAAGACCCGCGCCGAGGTGAAGTTCG
AGGGCGACACCCTGGTGAACCGCATCGAGCTGAAGGGCATCGACTTCAAGGAGGACGGCAACATCCTGGG
GCACAAGCTGGAGTACAACTACAACAGCCACAACGTCTATATCATGGCCGACAAGCAGAAGAACGGCATC
AAGGTGAACTTCAAGATCCGCCACAACATCGAGGACGGCAGCGTGCAGCTCGCCGACCACTACCAGCAGA
ACACCCCCATCGGCGACGGCCCCGTGCTGCTGCCCGACAACCACTACCTGAGCACCCAGTCCGCCCTGAG
CAAAGACCCCAACGAGAAGCGCGATCACATGGTCCTGCTGGAGTTCGTGACCGCCGCCGGGATCACTCTC
GGCATGGACGAGCTGTACAAGGAATTCTAACTAGAGCTCGCTGATCAGCCTCGACTGTGCCTTCTAGTTG
CCAGCCATCTGTTGTTTGCCCCTCCCCCGTGCCTTCCTTGACCCTGGAAGGTGCCACTCCCACTGTCCTT
TCCTAATAAAATGAGGAAATTGCATCGCATTGTCTGAGTAGGTGTCATTCTATTCTGGGGGGTGGGGTGG
GGCAGGACAGCAAGGGGGAGGATTGGGAAGAGAATAGCAGGCATGCTGGGGAGCGGCCGCAGGAACCCCT
AGTGATGGAGTTGGCCACTCCCTCTCTGCGCGCTCGCTCGCTCACTGAGGCCGGGCGACCAAAGGTCGCC
CGACGCCCGGGCTTTGCCCGGGCGGCCTCAGTGAGCGAGCGAGCGCGCAGCTGCCTGCAGGGGCGCCTGA
TGCGGTATTTTCTCCTTACGCATCTGTGCGGTATTTCACACCGCATA
[142 nt withheld, positions 6768-6909]
C
[141 nt withheld, positions 6911-7051]
CCTTTGACGTTGGAGTCCACGTTCTTT
[37 nt withheld, positions 7079-7115]
ACCCTATCTCGGGCTATTCTTTTGATTTATAAGGGATTTTGCCGATTTCGGCCTATTGGTTAAAAAATGA
GCTGATTTAACAAAAATTTAACGCGAATTTTAACAAAATATTAACGTTTACAATTTTATGGTGCACTCTC
AGTACAATCTGCTCTGATGCCGCATAGTTAAGCCAGCCCCGACACCCGCCAACACCCGCTGACGCGCCCT
GACGGGCTTGTCTGCTCCCGGCATCCGCTTACAGACAAGCTGTGACCGTCTCCGGGAGCTGCATGTGTCA
GAGGTTTTCACCGTCATCACCGAAACGCGCGAGACGAAAGGGCCTCGTGATACGCCTATTTTTATAGGTT
AATGTCATGATAATAATGGTTTCTTAGACGTCAGGTGGCACTTTTCGGGGAAATGTGCGCGGAACCCCTA
TTTGTTTATTTTTCTAAATACATTCAAATATGTATCCGCTCATGAGACAATAACCCTGATAAATGCTTCA
ATAATATTGAAAAAGGAAGAGTATGAGTATTCAACATTTCCGTGTCGCCCTTATTCCCTTTTTTGCGGCA
TTTTGCCTTCCTGTTTTTGCTCACCCAGAAACGCTGGTGAAAGTAAAAGATGCTGAAGATCAGTTGGGTG
CACGAGTGGGTTACATCGAACTGGATCTCAACAGCGGTAAGATCCTTGAGAGTTTTCGCCCCGAAGAACG
TTTTCCAATGATGAGCACTTTTAAAGTTCTGCTATGTGGCGCGGTATTATCCCGTATTGACGCCGGGCAA
GAGCAACTCGGTCGCCGCATACACTATTCTCAGAATGACTTGGTTGAGTACTCACCAGTCACAGAAAAGC
ATCTTACGGATGGCATGACAGTAAGAGAATTATGCAGTGCTGCCATAACCATGAGTGATAACACTGCGGC
CAACTTACTTCTGACAACGATCGGAGGACCGAAGGAGCTAACCGCTTTTTTGCACAACATGGGGGATCAT
GTAACTCGCCTTGATCGTTGGGAACCGGAGCTGAATGAAGCCATACCAAACGACGAGCGTGACACCACGA
TGCCTGTAGCAATGGCAACAACGTTGCGCAAACTATTAACTGGCGAACTACTTACTCTAGCTTCCCGGCA
ACAATTAATAGACTGGATGGAGGCGGATAAAGTTGCAGGACCACTTCTGCGCTCGGCCCTTCCGGCTGGC
TGGTTTATTGCTGATAAATCTGGAGCCGGTGAGCGTGGAAGCCGCGGTATCATTGCAGCACTGGGGCCAG
ATGGTAAGCCCTCCCGTATCGTAGTTATCTACACGACGGGGAGTCAGGCAACTATGGATGAACGAAATAG
ACAGATCGCTGAGATAGGTGCCTCACTGATTAAGCATTGGTAACTGTCAGACCAAGTTTACTCATATATA
CTTTAGATTGATTTAAAACTTCATTTTTAATTTAAAAGGATCTAGGTGAAGATCCTTTTTGATAATCTCA
TGACCAAAATCCCTTAACGTGAGTTTTCGTTCCACTGAGCGTCAGACCCCGTAGAAAAGATCAAAGGATC
TTCTTGAGATCCTTTTTTTCTGCGCGTAATCTGCTGCTTGCAAACAAAAAAACCACCGCTACCAGCGGTG
GTTTGTTTGCCGGATCAAGAGCTACCAACTCTTTTTCCGAAGGTAACTGGCTTCAGCAGAGCGCAGATAC
CAAATACTGTCCTTCTAGTGTAGCCGTAGTTAGGCCACCACTTCAAGAACTCTGTAGCACCGCCTACATA
CCTCGCTCTGCTAATCCTGTTACCAGTGGCTGCTGCCAGTGGCGATAAGTCGTGTCTTACCGGGTTGGAC
TCAAGACGATAGTTACCGGATAAGGCGCAGCGGTCGGGCTGAACGGGGGGTTCGTGCACACAGCCCAGCT
TGGAGCGAACGACCTACACCGAACTGAGATACCTACAGCGTGAGCTATGAGAAAGCGCCACGCTTCCCGA
AGGGAGAAAGGCGGACAGGTATCCGGTAAGCGGCAGGGTCGGAACAGGAGAGCGCACGAGGGAGCTTCCA
GGGGGAAACGCCTGGTATCTTTATAGTCCTGTCGGGTTTCGCCACCTCTGACTTGAGCGTCGATTTTTGT
GATGCTCGTCAGGGGGGCGGAGCCTATGGAAAAACGCCAGCAACGCGGCCTTTTTACGGTTCCTGGCCTT
TTGCTGGCC
Features (pLannotate 1.2.2; 19 found; start..end, strand, type, name):
     17..257     +  promoter       U6 promoter: RNA polymerase III promoter for human U6 snRNA
    287..362     +  misc_RNA       gRNA scaffold: guide RNA scaffold for the Streptococcus pyogenes CRISPR/Cas9 system
    369..412     +  misc_RNA       gRNA scaffold (fragment): guide RNA scaffold for the Streptococcus pyogenes CRISPR/Cas9 system
    459..744     +  enhancer       CMV enhancer: human cytomegalovirus immediate early enhancer; contains an 18-bp deletion relative to the standard CMV enhancer
    746..1023    +  promoter       chicken β-actin promoter: No description available
   1024..1252    +  intron         hybrid intron: hybrid between chicken β-actin (CBA) and minute virus of mice (MMV) introns (Gray et al., 2011)
   1390..2991    +  CDS            Cas9(N): N-terminal portion of Streptococcus pyogenes Cas9 (Zetsche et al., 2015)
   2992..5490    +  CDS            Cas9(C): C-terminal portion of Streptococcus pyogenes Cas9 (Zetsche et al., 2015)
   5491..5538    +  CDS            nucleoplasmin NLS: bipartite nuclear localization signal from nucleoplasmin
   5608..6321    +  CDS            EGFP: EGFP is a basic (constitutively fluorescent) green fluorescent protein published in 1996, derived from Aequorea victoria. It is reported to be a rapidly-maturing weak dimer with moderate acid sensitivity.
   6355..6466    +  polyA_signal   bGH poly(A) signal: bovine growth hormone polyadenylation signal
   6571..6711    +  repeat_region  AAV2 ITR: inverted terminal repeat of adeno-associated virus serotype 2 inverted
   6716..6767    -  misc_feature   bom (fragment): basis of mobility region from pBR322
   6786..7166    +  rep_origin     M13 ori (sequence partly withheld): M13 bacteriophage origin of replication; arrow indicates direction of (+) strand synthesis
   7242..7291    -  misc_feature   bom (fragment): basis of mobility region from pBR322
   7393..7428    -  CDS            rop (fragment): Rop protein, which maintains plasmids at low copy number; rop
   7523..7627    +  promoter       AmpR promoter: bla
   7628..8488    +  CDS            AmpR: β-lactamase; bla; confers resistance to ampicillin, carbenicillin, and related antibiotics
   8659..9247    +  rep_origin     ori: high-copy-number ColE1/pMB1/pBR322/pUC origin of replication
