[The description below was written by a language model from this plasmid's Addgene catalogue record and pLannotate feature annotations shown in this document.]
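Description:
PX458_MIER3_1 is a mammalian CRISPR/Cas9 expression plasmid of 9,294 nt, built on the PX458 backbone. It delivers a single guide RNA and the nuclease from one vector. It is propagated in E. coli as a high-copy plasmid through a ColE1/pUC-type origin and selected with ampicillin via the β-lactamase (AmpR) gene. The annotation also detects an M13/f1 phage origin, a single AAV2 inverted terminal repeat and short bom and rop fragments. These are backbone remnants and not functional parts of the payload.

The construct carries two expression units. A human U6 RNA polymerase III promoter drives a guide directed against the 3' region of the human MIER3 gene. The guide was inserted by Gibson cloning and is fused to the Streptococcus pyogenes gRNA scaffold, and a second, partial scaffold fragment is annotated just downstream. A hybrid promoter made up of the CMV enhancer, the chicken β-actin promoter and a hybrid intron then drives S. pyogenes Cas9. The annotation tool splits Cas9 into contiguous N- and C-terminal portions that together form one coding region. This is followed by a nucleoplasmin nuclear localization signal, an EGFP reporter and the bovine growth hormone polyadenylation signal. The element linking Cas9 to EGFP is not annotated in the feature table. EGFP allows transfected cells to be identified or sorted.

According to the depositor, the plasmid belongs to a CRISPR-based epitope-tagging system. In that system, cutting near the 3' end of a gene is used to add a tag, currently FLAG, to the endogenous protein. The tagged DNA-binding protein can then be profiled by ChIP-seq with a standard tag antibody. The donor template needed for tagging is not part of this plasmid.
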