Addgene plasmid #86323: PX458_MIER3_1
Purpose: Encodes gRNA for 3' target of human MIER3
Depositing lab: Eric Mendenhall & Richard M. Myers. Depositing organization: University of Alabama in Huntsville. Publication: CETCh-seq: CRISPR epitope tagging ChIP-seq of DNA-binding proteins. Savic D, Partridge EC, Newberry KM, Smith SB, Meadows SK, Roberts BS, Mackiewicz M, Mendenhall EM, Myers RM. Genome Res. 2015 Sep 9. 10.1101/gr.193540.115 PubMed 26355004.
Backbone
  Vector backbone: PX458
  Vector type: CRISPR
Growth in bacteria
  Bacterial resistance: Ampicillin, 100 μg/mL
  Growth temperature: 37°C
  Growth strain: DH5alpha
  Copy number: High Copy
Gene/Insert
  Gene/Insert name: gRNA against MIER3
  gRNA/shRNA sequence: GACTCAGGTCACTCAGAGTGT
  Species: H. sapiens (human)
  Entrez Gene: MIER3 (a.k.a. FLJ35954, DKFZp781G1119, DKFZp781I1119, DKFZp686L09111)
  Cloning method: Gibson Cloning
  Sequencing primers: 5′ pBR322ori-F
Terms and licenses: Academic/Nonprofit Terms; Industry Terms: Not Available to Industry
Depositor comments: Note: This plasmid is part of the Mendenhall and Meyers CRISPR-based Tagging system to add a tag (currently using FLAG) to endogenous proteins. Please see https://www.addgene.org/crispr/tagging/ for more details.
How to cite: PX458_MIER3_1 was a gift from Eric Mendenhall & Richard M. Myers (Addgene plasmid # 86323 ; http://n2t.net/addgene:86323 ; RRID:Addgene_86323)
