>Addgene plasmid #86323 | PX458_MIER3_1 | addgene partial sequence | sequence record 170862 | Addgene Partial NGS Result
GACTATAAGGACCACGACGGAGACTACAAGGATCATGATATTGATTACAAAGACGATGACGATAAGATGG
CCCCAAAGAAGAAGCGGAAGGTCGGTATCCACGGAGTCCCAGCAGCCGACAAGAAGTACAGCATCGGCCT
GGACATCGGCACCAACTCTGTGGGCTGGGCCGTGATCACCGACGAGTACAAGGTGCCCAGCAAGAAATTC
AAGGTGCTGGGCAACACCGACCGGCACAGCATCAAGAAGAACCTGATCGGAGCCCTGCTGTTCGACAGCG
GCGAAACAGCCGAGGCCACCCGGCTGAAGAGAACCGCCAGAAGAAGATACACCAGACGGAAGAACCGGAT
CTGCTATCTGCAAGAGATCTTCAGCAACGAGATGGCCAAGGTGGACGACAGCTTCTTCCACAGACTGGAA
GAGTCCTTCCTGGTGGAAGAGGATAAGAAGCACGAGCGGCACCCCATCTTCGGCAACATCGTGGACGAGG
TGGCCTACCACGAGAAGTACCCCACCATCTACCACCTGAGAAAGAAACTGGTGGACAGCACCGACAAGGC
CGACCTGCGGCTGATCTATCTGGCCCTGGCCCACATGATCAAGTTCCGGGGCCACTTCCTGATCGAGGGC
GACCTGAACCCCGACAACAGCGACGTGGACAAGCTGTTCATCCAGCTGGTGCAGACCTACAACCAGCTGT
TCGAGGAAAACCCCATCAACGCCAGCGGCGTGGACGCCAAGGCCATCCTGTCTGCCAGACTGAGCAAGAG
CAGACGGCTGGAAAATCTGATCGCCCAGCTGCCCGGCGAGAAGAAGAATGGCCTGTTCGGAAACCTGATT
GCCCTGAGCCTGGGCCTGACCCCCAACTTCAAGAGCAACTTCGACCTGGCCGAGGATGCCAAACTGCAGC
TGAGCAAGGACACCTACGACGACGACCTGGACAACCTGCTGGCCCAGATCGGCGACCAGTACGCCGACCT
GTTTCTGGCCGCCAAGAACCTGTCCGACGCCATCCTGCTGAGCGACATCCTGAGAGTGAACACCGAGATC
ACCAAGGCCCCCCTGAGCGCCTCTATGATCAAGAGATACGACGAGCACCACCAGGACCTGACCCTGCTGA
AAGCTCTCGTGCGGCAGCAGCTGCCTGAGAAGTACAAAGAGATTTTCTTCGACCAGAGCAAGAACGGCTA
CGCCGGCTACATTGACGGCGGAGCCAGCCAGGAAGAGTTCTACAAGTTCATCAAGCCCATCCTGGAAAAG
ATGGACGGCACCGAGGAACTGCTCGTGAAGCTGAACAGAGAGGACCTGCTGCGGAAGCAGCGGACCTTCG
ACAACGGCAGCATCCCCCACCAGATCCACCTGGGAGAGCTGCACGCCATTCTGCGGCGGCAGGAAGATTT
TTACCCATTCCTGAAGGACAACCGGGAAAAGATCGAGAAGATCCTGACCTTCCGCATCCCCTACTACGTG
GGCCCTCTGGCCAGGGGAAACAGCAGATTCGCCTGGATGACCAGAAAGAGCGAGGAAACCATCACCCCCT
GGAACTTCGAGGAAGTGGTGGACAAGGGCGCTTCCGCCCAGAGCTTCATCGAGCGGATGACCAACTTCGA
TAAGAACCTGCCCAACGAGAAGGTGCTGCCCAAGCACAGCCTGCTGTACGAGTACTTCACCGTGTATAAC
GAGCTGACCAAAGTGAAATACGTGACCGAGGGAATGAGAAAGCCCGCCTTCCTGAGCGGCGAGCAGAAAA
AGGCCATCGTGGACCTGCTGTTCAAGACCAACCGGAAAGTGACCGTGAAGCAGCTGAAAGAGGACTACTT
CAAGAAAATCGAGTGCTTCGACTCCGTGGAAATCTCCGGCGTGGAAGATCGGTTCAACGCCTCCCTGGGC
ACATACCACGATCTGCTGAAAATTATCAAGGACAAGGACTTCCTGGACAATGAGGAAAACGAGGACATTC
TGGAAGATATCGTGCTGACCCTGACACTGTTTGAGGACAGAGAGATGATCGAGGAACGGCTGAAAACCTA
TGCCCACCTGTTCGACGACAAAGTGATGAAGCAGCTGAAGCGGCGGAGATACACCGGCTGGGGCAGGCTG
AGCCGGAAGCTGATCAACGGCATCCGGGACAAGCAGTCCGGCAAGACAATCCTGGATTTCCTGAAGTCCG
ACGGCTTCGCCAACAGAAACTTCATGCAGCTGATCCACGACGACAGCCTGACCTTTAAAGAGGACATCCA
GAAAGCCCAGGTGTCCGGCCAGGGCGATAGCCTGCACGAGCACATTGCCAATCTGGCCGGCAGCCCCGCC
ATTAAGAAGGGCATCCTGCAGACAGTGAAGGTGGTGGACGAGCTCGTGAAAGTGATGGGCCGGCACAAGC
CCGAGAACATCGTGATCGAAATGGCCAGAGAGAACCAGACCACCCAGAAGGGACAGAAGAACAGCCGCGA
GAGAATGAAGCGGATCGAAGAGGGCATCAAAGAGCTGGGCAGCCAGATCCTGAAAGAACACCCCGTGGAA
AACACCCAGCTGCAGAACGAGAAGCTGTACCTGTACTACCTGCAGAATGGGCGGGATATGTACGTGGACC
AGGAACTGGACATCAACCGGCTGTCCGACTACGATGTGGACCATATCGTGCCTCAGAGCTTTCTGAAGGA
CGACTCCATCGACAACAAGGTGCTGACCAGAAGCGACAAGAACCGGGGCAAGAGCGACAACGTGCCCTCC
GAAGAGGTCGTGAAGAAGATGAAGAACTACTGGCGGCAGCTGCTGAACGCCAAGCTGATTACCCAGAGAA
AGTTCGACAATCTGACCAAGGCCGAGAGAGGCGGCCTGAGCGAACTGGATAAGGCCGGCTTCATCAAGAG
ACAGCTGGTGGAAACCCGGCAGATCACAAAGCACGTGGCACAGATCCTGGACTCCCGGATGAACACTAAG
TACGACGAGAATGACAAGCTGATCCGGGAAGTGAAAGTGATCACCCTGAAGTCCAAGCTGGTGTCCGATT
TCCGGAAGGATTTCCAGTTTTACAAAGTGCGCGAGATCAACAACTACCACCACGCCCACGACGCCTACCT
GAACGCCGTCGTGGGAACCGCCCTGATCAAAAAGTACCCTAAGCTGGAAAGCGAGTTCGTGTACGGCGAC
TACAAGGTGTACGACGTGCGGAAGATGATCGCCAAGAGCGAGCAGGAAATCGGCAAGGCTACCGCCAAGT
ACTTCTTCTACAGCAACATCATGAACTTTTTCAAGACCGAGATTACCCTGGCCAACGGCGAGATCCGGAA
GCGGCCTCTGATCGAGACAAACGGCGAAACCGGGGAGATCGTGTGGGATAAGGGCCGGGATTTTGCCACC
GTGCGGAAAGTGCTGAGCATGCCCCAAGTGAATATCGTGAAAAAGACCGAGGTGCAGACAGGCGGCTTCA
GCAAAGAGTCTATCCTGCCCAAGAGGAACAGCGATAAGCTGATCGCCAGAAAGAAGGACTGGGACCCTAA
GAAGTACGGCGGCTTCGACAGCCCCACCGTGGCCTATTCTGTGCTGGTGGTGGCCAAAGTGGAAAAGGGC
AAGTCCAAGAAACTGAAGAGTGTGAAAGAGCTGCTGGGGATCACCATCATGGAAAGAAGCAGCTTCGAGA
AGAATCCCATCGACTTTCTGGAAGCCAAGGGCTACAAAGAAGTGAAAAAGGACCTGATCATCAAGCTGCC
TAAGTACTCCCTGTTCGAGCTGGAAAACGGCCGGAAGAGAATGCTGGCCTCTGCCGGCGAACTGCAGAAG
GGAAACGAACTGGCCCTGCCCTCCAAATATGTGAACTTCCTGTACCTGGCCAGCCACTATGAGAAGCTGA
AGGGCTCCCCCGAGGATAATGAGCAGAAACAGCTGTTTGTGGAACAGCACAAGCACTACCTGGACGAGAT
CATCGAGCAGATCAGCGAGTTCTCCAAGAGAGTGATCCTGGCCGACGCTAATCTGGACAAAGTGCTGTCC
GCCTACAACAAGCACCGGGATAAGCCCATCAGAGAGCAGGCCGAGAATATCATCCACCTGTTTACCCTGA
CCAATCTGGGAGCCCCTGCCGCCTTCAAGTACTTTGACACCACCATCGACCGGAAGAGGTACACCAGCAC
CAAAGAGGTGCTGGACGCCACCCTGATCCACCAGAGCATCACCGGCCTGTACGAGACACGGATCGACCTG
TCTCAGCTGGGAGGCGACAAAAGGCCGGCGGCCACGAAAAAGGCCGGCCAGGCAAAAAAGAAAAAGGAAT
TCGGCAGTGGAGAGGGCAGAGGAAGTCTGCTAACATGCGGTGACGTCGAGGAGAATCCTGGCCCAGTGAG
CAAGGGCGAGGAGCTGTTCACCGGGGTGGTGCCCATCCTGGTCGAGCTGGACGGCGACGTAAACGGCCAC
AAGTTCAGCGTGTCCGGCGAGGGCGAGGGCGATGCCACCTACGGCAAGCTGACCCTGAAGTTCATCTGCA
CCACCGGCAAGCTGCCCGTGCCCTGGCCCACCCTCGTGACCACCCTGACCTACGGCGTGCAGTGCTTCAG
CCGCTACCCCGACCACATGAAGCAGCACGACTTCTTCAAGTCCGCCATGCCCGAAGGCTACGTCCAGGAG
CGCACCATCTTCTTCAAGGACGACGGCAACTACAAGACCCGCGCCGAGGTGAAGTTCGAGGGCGACACCC
TGGTGAACCGCATCGAGCTGAAGGGCATCGACTTCAAGGAGGACGGCAACATCCTGGGGCACAAGCTGGA
GTACAACTACAACAGCCACAACGTCTATATCATGGCCGACAAGCAGAAGAACGGCATCAAGGTGAACTTC
AAGATCCGCCACAACATCGAGGACGGCAGCGTGCAGCTCGCCGACCACTACCAGCAGAACACCCCCATCG
GCGACGGCCCCGTGCTGCTGCCCGACAACCACTACCTGAGCACCCAGTCCGCCCTGAGCAAAGACCCCAA
CGAGAAGCGCGATCACATGGTCCTGCTGGAGTTCGTGACCGCCGCCGGGATCACTCTCGGCATGGACGAG
CTGTACAAGGAATTCTAACTAGAGCTCGCTGATCAGCCTCGACTGTGCCTTCTAGTTGCCAGCCATCTGT
TGTTTGCCCCTCCCCCGTGCCTTCCTTGACCCTGGAAGGTGCCACTCCCACTGTCCTTTCCTAATAAAAT
GAGGAAATTGCATCGCATTGTCTGAGTAGGTGTCATTCTATTCTGGGGGGTGGGGTGGGGCAGGACAGCA
AGGGGGAGGATTGGGAAGAGAATAGCAGGCATGCTGGGGAGCGGCCGCAGGAACCCCTAGTGATGGAGTT
GGCCACTCCCTCTCTGCGCGCTCGCTCGCTCACTGAGGCCGGGCGACCAAAGGTCGCCCGACGCCCGGGC
TTTGCCCGGGCGGCCTCAGTGAGCGAGCGAGCGCGCAGCTGCCTGCAGGGGCGCCTGATGCGGTATTTTC
TCCTTACGCATCTGTGCGGTATTTCACACCGCATA
[95 nt withheld, positions 5496-5590]
T
[46 nt withheld, positions 5592-5637]
C
[141 nt withheld, positions 5639-5779]
CCTTTGACGTTGGAGTCCACGTTCTTT
[37 nt withheld, positions 5807-5843]
ACTCTATCTCGGGCTATTCTTTTGATTTATAAGGGATTTTGCCGATTTCGGTCTATTGGTTAAAAAATGA
GCTGATTTAACAAAAATTTAACGCGAATTTTAACAAAATATTAACGTTTACAATTTTATGGTGCACTCTC
AGTACAATCTGCTCTGATGCCGCATAGTTAAGCCAGCCCCGACACCCGCCAACACCCGCTGACGCGCCCT
GACGGGCTTGTCTGCTCCCGGCATCCGCTTACAGACAAGCTGTGACCGTCTCCGGGAGCTGCATGTGTCA
GAGGTTTTCACCGTCATCACCGAAACGCGCGAGACGAAAGGGCCTCGTGATACGCCTATTTTTATAGGTT
AATGTCATGATAATAATGGTTTCTTAGACGTCAGGTGGCACTTTTCGGGGAAATGTGCGCGGAACCCCTA
TTTGTTTATTTTTCTAAATACATTCAAATATGTATCCGCTCATGAGACAATAACCCTGATAAATGCTTCA
ATAATATTGAAAAAGGAAGAGTATGAGTATTCAACATTTCCGTGTCGCCCTTATTCCCTTTTTTGCGGCA
TTTTGCCTTCCTGTTTTTGCTCACCCAGAAACGCTGGTGAAAGTAAAAGATGCTGAAGATCAGTTGGGTG
CACGAGTGGGTTACATCGAACTGGATCTCAACAGCGGTAAGATCCTTGAGAGTTTTCGCCCCGAAGAACG
TTTTCCAATGATGAGCACTTTTAAAGTTCTGCTATGTGGCGCGGTATTATCCCGTATTGACGCCGGGCAA
GAGCAACTCGGTCGCCGCATACACTATTCTCAGAATGACTTGGTTGAGTACTCACCAGTCACAGAAAAGC
ATCTTACGGATGGCATGACAGTAAGAGAATTATGCAGTGCTGCCATAACCATGAGTGATAACACTGCGGC
CAACTTACTTCTGACAACGATCGGAGGACCGAAGGAGCTAACCGCTTTTTTGCACAACATGGGGGATCAT
GTAACTCGCCTTGATCGTTGGGAACCGGAGCTGAATGAAGCCATACCAAACGACGAGCGTGACACCACGA
TGCCTGTAGCAATGGCAACAACGTTGCGCAAACTATTAACTGGCGAACTACTTACTCTAGCTTCCCGGCA
ACAATTAATAGACTGGATGGAGGCGGATAAAGTTGCAGGACCACTTCTGCGCTCGGCCCTTCCGGCTGGC
TGGTTTATTGCTGATAAATCTGGAGCCGGTGAGCGTGGAAGCCGCGGTATCATTGCAGCACTGGGGCCAG
ATGGTAAGCCCTCCCGTATCGTAGTTATCTACACGACGGGGAGTCAGGCAACTATGGATGAACGAAATAG
ACAGATCGCTGAGATAGGTGCCTCACTGATTAAGCATTGGTAACTGTCAGACCAAGTTTACTCATATATA
CTTTAGATTGATTTAAAACTTCATTTTTAATTTAAAAGGATCTAGGTGAAGATCCTTTTTGATAATCTCA
TGACCAAAATCCCTTAACGTGAGTTTTCGTTCCACTGAGCGTCAGACCCCGTAGAAAAGATCAAAGGATC
TTCTTGAGATCCTTTTTTTCTGCGCGTAATCTGCTGCTTGCAAACAAAAAAACCACCGCTACCAGCGGTG
GTTTGTTTGCCGGATCAAGAGCTACCAACTCTTTTTCCGAAGGTAACTGGCTTCAGCAGAGCGCAGATAC
CAAATACTGTTCTTCTAGTGTAGCCGTAGTTAGGCCACCACTTCAAGAACTCTGTAGCACCGCCTACATA
CCTCGCTCTGCTAATCCTGTTACCAGTGGCTGCTGCCAGTGGCGATAAGTCGTGTCTTACCGGGTTGGAC
TCAAGACGATAGTTACCGGATAAGGCGCAGCGGTCGGGCTGAACGGGGGGTTCGTGCACACAGCCCAGCT
TGGAGCGAACGACCTACACCGAACTGAGATACCTACAGCGTGAGCTATGAGAAAGCGCCACGCTTCCCGA
AGGGAGAAAGGCGGACAGGTATCCGGTAAGCGGCAGGGTCGGAACAGGAGAGCGCACGAGGGAGCTTCCA
GGGGGAAACGCCTGGTATCTTTATAGTCCTGTCGGGTTTCGCCACCTCTGACTTGAGCGTCGATTTTTGT
GATGCTCGTCAGGGGGGCGGAGCCTATGGAAAAACGCCAGCAACGCGGCCTTTTTACGGTTCCTGGCCTT
TTGCTGGCCTTTTGCTCACATGTGAGGGCCTATTTCCCATGATTCCTTCATATTTGCATATACGATACAA
GGCTGTTAGAGAGATAATTGGAATTAATTTGACTGTAAACACAAAGATATTAGTACAAAATACGTGACGT
AGAAAGTAATAATTTCTTGGGTAGTTTGCAGTTTTAAAATTATGTTTTAAAATGGACTATCATATGCTTA
CCGTAACTTGAAAGTATTTCGATTTCTTGGCTTTATATATCTTGTGGAAAGGACGAAACACCGACTCAGG
TCACTCAGAGTGTGTTTTAGAGCTAGAAATAGCAAGTTAAAATAAGGCTAGTCCGTTATCAACTTGAAAA
AGTGGCACCGAGTCGGTGCTTTTTTGTTTTAGAGCTAGAAATAGCAAGTTAAAATAAGGCTAGTCCGTTT
TTAGCGCGTGCGCCAATTCTGCAGACAAATGGCTCTAGAGGTACC
